Addgene plasmid #179778: SPLINTR mCHERRY v1 backbone
Purpose: (Empty Backbone) SPLINTR backbone vector
Depositing lab: Mark Dawson. Depositing organization: Peter MacCallum Cancer Institute. Publication: Non-genetic determinants of malignant clonal fitness at single-cell resolution. Fennell KA, Vassiliadis D, Lam EYN, Martelotto LG, Balic JJ, Hollizeck S, Weber TS, Semple T, Wang Q, Miles DC, MacPherson L, Chan YC, Guirguis AA, Kats LM, Wong ES, Dawson SJ, Naik SH, Dawson MA. Nature. 2022 Jan;601(7891):125-131. doi: 10.1038/s41586-021-04206-7. Epub 2021 Dec 8. PubMed 34880496.
Backbone
  Vector backbone: SPLINTR_GFP
  Backbone manufacturer: Mark Dawson
  Vector type: Mammalian Expression, Lentiviral
  Selectable markers: mCHERRY
Growth in bacteria
  Bacterial resistance: Ampicillin, 100 μg/mL
  Growth temperature: 37°C
  Growth strain: NEB Stable
  Copy number: High Copy
Gene/Insert
  Gene/Insert name: mCHERRY
  Promoter: EF1a
  Cloning method: Restriction Enzyme; 5′ cloning site BsiWI (not destroyed); 3′ cloning site EcoRI (not destroyed)
  Sequencing primers: 5′ Unknown
Terms and licenses: Academic/Nonprofit Terms; Industry Terms: Not Available to Industry
How to cite: SPLINTR mCHERRY v1 backbone was a gift from Mark Dawson (Addgene plasmid # 179778 ; http://n2t.net/addgene:179778 ; RRID:Addgene_179778)
