[The description below was written by a language model from this plasmid's Addgene catalogue record and pLannotate feature annotations shown in this document.]
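Description:
SPLINTR mCHERRY v1 backbone is an empty lentiviral, mammalian-expression backbone of about 9.7 kb, derived from the SPLINTR_GFP vector by placing mCherry between retained BsiWI and EcoRI sites. It is propagated in E. coli from a high-copy ColE1/pUC-type origin under ampicillin selection (AmpR with its own bla promoter). An f1 origin is also present. The plasmid portion outside the viral unit additionally carries an SV40 promoter/EM7 promoter–BleoR–SV40 poly(A) cassette, which would in principle confer Zeocin/bleomycin resistance in bacterial or transfected mammalian cells. The catalogue, however, lists only mCherry as the selectable marker, and this cassette lies outside the LTRs and so would not be packaged.

The transfer cassette has a third-generation-style layout. A CMV enhancer/promoter drives a truncated HIV-1 5' LTR to produce the genomic RNA in packaging cells. This is followed by the Ψ packaging signal with a gag fragment, the Rev response element for Rev-dependent nuclear export, and the cPPT/CTS. Internally, the human EF-1α promoter with intron A sequences drives mammalian codon-optimized mCherry. Next come a short multiple-cloning-site fragment and a WPRE to enhance transcript expression, then a second truncated LTR and a bGH polyadenylation signal.

The red fluorescence lets transduced cells be identified or sorted. The record states the purpose only as "SPLINTR backbone vector". The associated publication concerns clonal fitness at single-cell resolution, which suggests use in clonal tracking, but the record does not describe what is cloned into the backbone or where it is inserted.
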