Features (pLannotate 1.2.2; 33 found; start..end, strand, type, name):
      7..59      -  misc_feature   bom (fragment): basis of mobility region from pBR322
    214..593     +  enhancer       CMV enhancer: human cytomegalovirus immediate early enhancer
    594..793     +  promoter       CMV promoter: human cytomegalovirus (CMV) immediate early promoter
    811..991     +  LTR            5' LTR (truncated): truncated 5' long terminal repeat (LTR) from HIV-1
   1038..1163    +  misc_feature   HIV-1 Ψ: packaging signal of human immunodeficiency virus type 1
   1147..1510    +  CDS            HIV-1 gag (fragment): gag protein from human immunodeficiency virus 1; gag
   1656..1889    +  misc_feature   RRE: The Rev response element (RRE) of HIV-1 allows for Rev-dependent mRNA export from the nucleus to the cytoplasm.
   2266..2366    +  CDS            Rev (fragment): human immunodeficiency virus 1 (HIV-1) Rev protein; rev; enhances nuclear export of unspliced and incompletely spliced viral mRNAs
   2416..2533    +  misc_feature   cPPT/CTS: central polypurine tract and central termination sequence of HIV-1
   2585..2651    +  CDS            small t antigen (fragment): SV40 (simian virus 40) small t antigen
   2677..2888    +  promoter       EF-1α core promoter: core promoter for human elongation factor EF-1α
   2889..2998    +  intron         EF-1α intron A (fragment): intron upstream of the start codon of human EF-1α
   3624..3827    +  intron         EF-1α intron A: truncated intron upstream of the start codon of human EF-1α
   3907..4617    +  CDS            mCherry: monomeric derivative of DsRed fluorescent protein (Shaner et al., 2004) mammalian codon-optimized
   4624..4648    +  misc_feature   MCS (fragment): pBluescript multiple cloning site
   4648..5236    +  misc_feature   WPRE: woodchuck hepatitis virus posttranscriptional regulatory element
   5221..5379    +  CDS            nef (fragment): NEF_HV1LA - Experimental evidence at protein level: Swiss-Prot protein existence level 1. Extracellular Nef protein targets CD4(+) T-lymphocytes for apoptosis by interacting with CXCR4 surface receptors. From Human immunodeficiency virus type 1 group M subtype B (isolate Lai) (HIV-1).
   5448..5628    +  LTR            5' LTR (truncated): truncated 5' long terminal repeat (LTR) from HIV-1
   5660..5884    +  polyA_signal   bGH poly(A) signal: bovine growth hormone polyadenylation signal
   5888..5909    +  promoter       SV40 promoter (fragment): SV40 enhancer and early promoter
   5930..6358    +  rep_origin     f1 ori (sequence partly withheld): f1 bacteriophage origin of replication; arrow indicates direction of (+) strand synthesis
   6372..6701    +  promoter       SV40 promoter: SV40 enhancer and early promoter
   6749..6796    +  promoter       EM7 promoter: synthetic bacterial promoter&nbsp
   6815..7189    +  CDS            BleoR: antibiotic-binding protein; Sh ble from Streptoalloteichus hindustanus; confers resistance to bleomycin, phleomycin, and Zeocin™
   7199..7324    +  CDS            ble (fragment): BLE_KLEPN - Experimental evidence at protein level: Swiss-Prot protein existence level 1. Binding protein with a strong affinity to the bleomycin family of antibiotics. Binds to CL990; an antimitotic-antibiotic compound. From Klebsiella pneumoniae.
   7319..7440    +  polyA_signal   SV40 poly(A) signal: SV40 polyadenylation signal
   7513..7529    -  protein_bind   lac operator: The lac repressor binds to the lac operator to inhibit transcription in E. coli. This inhibition can be relieved by adding lactose or isopropyl-β-D-thiogalactopyranoside (IPTG). lac repressor encoded by lacI
   7537..7567    -  promoter       lac promoter: promoter for the E. coli lac operon
   7582..7603    -  protein_bind   CAP binding site: CAP binding activates transcription in the presence of cAMP. E. coli catabolite activator protein
   7616..7708    -  CDS            lacI (fragment): lac repressor; lacI; The lac repressor binds to the lac operator to inhibit transcription in E. coli. This inhibition can be relieved by adding lactose or isopropyl-β-D-thiogalactopyranoside (IPTG).
   7891..8479    -  rep_origin     ori: high-copy-number ColE1/pMB1/pBR322/pUC origin of replication
   8650..9510    -  CDS            AmpR: β-lactamase; bla; confers resistance to ampicillin, carbenicillin, and related antibiotics
   9511..9615    -  promoter       AmpR promoter: bla
>Addgene plasmid #179778 | SPLINTR mCHERRY v1 backbone | addgene full sequence | sequence record 360747 | Addgene NGS Result
ATCCCCTATGGTGCACTCTCAGTACAATCTGCTCTGATGCCGCATAGTTAAGCCAGTATCTGCTCCCTGC
TTGTGTGTTGGAGGTCGCTGAGTAGTGCGCGAGCAAAATTTAAGCTACAACAAGGCAAGGCTTGACCGAC
AATTGCATGAAGAATCTGCTTAGGGTTAGGCGTTTTGCGCTGCTTCGCGATGTACGGGCCAGATATACGC
GTTGACATTGATTATTGACTAGTTATTAATAGTAATCAATTACGGGGTCATTAGTTCATAGCCCATATAT
GGAGTTCCGCGTTACATAACTTACGGTAAATGGCCCGCCTGGCTGACCGCCCAACGACCCCCGCCCATTG
ACGTCAATAATGACGTATGTTCCCATAGTAACGCCAATAGGGACTTTCCATTGACGTCAATGGGTGGAGT
ATTTACGGTAAACTGCCCACTTGGCAGTACATCAAGTGTATCATATGCCAAGTACGCCCCCTATTGACGT
CAATGACGGTAAATGGCCCGCCTGGCATTATGCCCAGTACATGACCTTATGGGACTTTCCTACTTGGCAG
TACATCTACGTATTAGTCATCGCTATTACCATGGTGATGCGGTTTTGGCAGTACATCAATGGGCGTGGAT
AGCGGTTTGACTCACGGGGATTTCCAAGTCTCCACCCCATTGACGTCAATGGGAGTTTGTTTTGGCACCA
AAATCAACGGGACTTTCCAAAATGTCGTAACAACTCCGCCCCATTGACGCAAATGGGCGGTAGGCGTGTA
CGGTGGGAGGTCTATATAAGCAGCGCGTTTTGCCTGTACTGGGTCTCTCTGGTTAGACCAGATCTGAGCC
TGGGAGCTCTCTGGCTAACTAGGGAACCCACTGCTTAAGCCTCAATAAAGCTTGCCTTGAGTGCTTCAAG
TAGTGTGTGCCCGTCTGTTGTGTGACTCTGGTAACTAGAGATCCCTCAGACCCTTTTAGTCAGTGTGGAA
AATCTCTAGCAGTGGCGCCCGAACAGGGACTTGAAAGCGAAAGGGAAACCAGAGGAGCTCTCTCGACGCA
GGACTCGGCTTGCTGAAGCGCGCACGGCAAGAGGCGAGGGGCGGCGACTGGTGAGTACGCCAAAAATTTT
GACTAGCGGAGGCTAGAAGGAGAGAGATGGGTGCGAGAGCGTCAGTATTAAGCGGGGGAGAATTAGATCG
CGATGGGAAAAAATTCGGTTAAGGCCAGGGGGAAAGAAAAAATATAAATTAAAACATATAGTATGGGCAA
GCAGGGAGCTAGAACGATTCGCAGTTAATCCTGGCCTGTTAGAAACATCAGAAGGCTGTAGACAAATACT
GGGACAGCTACAACCATCCCTTCAGACAGGATCAGAAGAACTTAGATCATTATATAATACAGTAGCAACC
CTCTATTGTGTGCATCAAAGGATAGAGATAAAAGACACCAAGGAAGCTTTAGACAAGATAGAGGAAGAGC
AAAACAAAAGTAAGACCACCGCACAGCAAGCGGCCGCTGATCTTCAGACCTGGAGGAGGAGATATGAGGG
ACAATTGGAGAAGTGAATTATATAAATATAAAGTAGTAAAAATTGAACCATTAGGAGTAGCACCCACCAA
GGCAAAGAGAAGAGTGGTGCAGAGAGAAAAAAGAGCAGTGGGAATAGGAGCTTTGTTCCTTGGGTTCTTG
GGAGCAGCAGGAAGCACTATGGGCGCAGCGTCAATGACGCTGACGGTACAGGCCAGACAATTATTGTCTG
GTATAGTGCAGCAGCAGAACAATTTGCTGAGGGCTATTGAGGCGCAACAGCATCTGTTGCAACTCACAGT
CTGGGGCATCAAGCAGCTCCAGGCAAGAATCCTGGCTGTGGAAAGATACCTAAAGGATCAACAGCTCCTG
GGGATTTGGGGTTGCTCTGGAAAACTCATTTGCACCACTGCTGTGCCTTGGAATGCTAGTTGGAGTAATA
AATCTCTGGAACAGATTTGGAATCACACGACCTGGATGGAGTGGGACAGAGAAATTAACAATTACACAAG
CTTAATACACTCCTTAATTGAAGAATCGCAAAACCAGCAAGAAAAGAATGAACAAGAATTATTGGAATTA
GATAAATGGGCAAGTTTGTGGAATTGGTTTAACATAACAAATTGGCTGTGGTATATAAAATTATTCATAA
TGATAGTAGGAGGCTTGGTAGGTTTAAGAATAGTTTTTGCTGTACTTTCTATAGTGAATAGAGTTAGGCA
GGGATATTCACCATTATCGTTTCAGACCCACCTCCCAACCCCGAGGGGACCCGACAGGCCCGAAGGAATA
GAAGAAGAAGGTGGAGAGAGAGACAGAGACAGATCCATTCGATTAGTGAACGGATCGGCACTGCGTGCGC
CAATTCTGCAGACAAATGGCAGTATTCATCCACAATTTTAAAAGAAAAGGGGGGATTGGGGGGTACAGTG
CAGGGGAAAGAATAGTAGACATAATAGCAACAGACATACAAACTAAAGAATTACAAAAACAAATTACAAA
AATTCAAAATTTTCGGGTTTATTACAGGGACAGCAGAGATCCAGTTTGGTTAATTAATGCAAAGATGGAT
AAAGTTTTAAACAGAGAGGAATCTTTGCAGCTAATGGACCTTCTAGGTCTTGAAAGGAGTGGGAATTGGC
TCCGGTGCCCGTCAGTGGGCAGAGCGCACATCGCCCACAGTCCCCGAGAAGTTGGGGGGAGGGGTCGGCA
ATTGAACCGGTGCCTAGAGAAGGTGGCGCGGGGTAAACTGGGAAAGTGATGTCGTGTACTGGCTCCGCCT
TTTTCCCGAGGGTGGGGGAGAACCGTATATAAGTGCAGTAGTCGCCGTGAACGTTCTTTTTCGCAACGGG
TTTGCCGCCAGAACACAGGTAAGTGCCGTGTGTGGTTCCCGCGGGCCTGGCCTCTTTACGGGTTATGGCC
CTTGCGTGCCTTGAATTACTTCCACCTGGCTGCAGTACGTGATTCTTGATCCCGAGCTTCGGGTTGGAAG
TGGGTGGGAGAGTTCGAGGCCTTGCGCTTAAGGAGCCCCTTCGCCTCGTGCTTGAGTTGAGGCCTGGCCT
GGGCGCTGGGGCCGCCGCGTGCGAATCTGGTGGCACCTTCGCGCCTGTCTCGCTGCTTTCGATAAGTCTC
TAGCCATTTAAAATTTTTGATGACCTGCTGCGACGCTTTTTTTCTGGCAAGATAGTCTTGTAAATGCGGG
CCAAGATCTGCACACTGGTATTTCGGTTTTTGGGGCCGCGGGCGGCGACGGGGCCCGTGCGTCCCAGCGC
ACATGTTCGGCGAGGCGGGGCCTGCGAGCGCGGCCACCGAGAATCGGACGGGGGTAGTCTCAAGCTGGCC
GGCCTGCTCTGGTGCCTGGCCTCGCGCCGCCGTGTATCGCCCCGCCCTGGGCGGCAAGGCTGGCCCGGTC
GGCACCAGTTGCGTGAGCGGAAAGATGGCCGCTTCCCGGCCCTGCTGCAGGGAGCTCAAAATGAAGGACG
CGGCGCTCGGGAGAGCGGGCGGGTGAGTCACCCACACAAAGGAAAAGGGCCTTTCCGTCCTCAGCCGTCG
CTTCATGTGACTCCACGGAGTACCGGGCGCCGTCCAGGCACCTCGATTAGTTCTCGAGCTTTTGGAGTAC
GTCGTCTTTAGGTTGGGGGGAGGGGTTTTATGCGATGGAGTTTCCCCACACTGAGTGGGTGGAGACTGAA
GTTAGGCCAGCTTGGCACTTGATGTAATTCTCCTTGGAATTTGCCCTTTTTGAGTTTGGATCTTGGTTCA
TTCTCAAGCCTCAGACAGTGGTTCAAAGTTTTTTTCTTCCATTTCAGGTGTCGTGACGTACCTAGCGGCG
GTGAGGGCAGAGGAAGTCTGCTAACATGCGGTGACGTCGAGGAGAATCCTGGCCCAATGGTGAGCAAGGG
CGAGGAGGATAACATGGCCATCATCAAGGAGTTCATGCGCTTCAAGGTGCACATGGAGGGCTCCGTGAAC
GGCCACGAGTTCGAGATCGAGGGCGAGGGCGAGGGCCGCCCCTACGAGGGCACCCAGACCGCCAAGCTGA
AGGTGACCAAGGGTGGCCCCCTGCCCTTCGCCTGGGACATCCTGTCCCCTCAGTTCATGTACGGCTCCAA
GGCCTACGTGAAGCACCCCGCCGACATCCCCGACTACTTGAAGCTGTCCTTCCCCGAGGGCTTCAAGTGG
GAGCGCGTGATGAACTTCGAGGACGGCGGCGTGGTGACCGTGACCCAGGACTCCTCCCTGCAGGACGGCG
AGTTCATCTACAAGGTGAAGCTGCGCGGCACCAACTTCCCCTCCGACGGCCCCGTAATGCAGAAGAAGAC
CATGGGCTGGGAGGCCTCCTCCGAGCGGATGTACCCCGAGGACGGCGCCCTGAAGGGCGAGATCAAGCAG
AGGCTGAAGCTGAAGGACGGCGGCCACTACGACGCTGAGGTCAAGACCACCTACAAGGCCAAGAAGCCCG
TGCAGCTGCCCGGCGCCTACAACGTCAACATCAAGTTGGACATCACCTCCCACAACGAGGACTACACCAT
CGTGGAACAGTACGAACGCGCCGAGGGCCGCCACTCCACCGGCGGCATGGACGAGCTGTACAAGTAGTCT
AGAGAATTCGATATCAAGCTTATCGATAATCAACCTCTGGATTACAAAATTTGTGAAAGATTGACTGGTA
TTCTTAACTATGTTGCTCCTTTTACGCTATGTGGATACGCTGCTTTAATGCCTTTGTATCATGCTATTGC
TTCCCGTATGGCTTTCATTTTCTCCTCCTTGTATAAATCCTGGTTGCTGTCTCTTTATGAGGAGTTGTGG
CCCGTTGTCAGGCAACGTGGCGTGGTGTGCACTGTGTTTGCTGACGCAACCCCCACTGGTTGGGGCATTG
CCACCACCTGTCAGCTCCTTTCCGGGACTTTCGCTTTCCCCCTCCCTATTGCCACGGCGGAACTCATCGC
CGCCTGCCTTGCCCGCTGCTGGACAGGGGCTCGGCTGTTGGGCACTGACAATTCCGTGGTGTTGTCGGGG
AAATCATCGTCCTTTCCTTGGCTGCTCGCCTGTGTTGCCACCTGGATTCTGCGCGGGACGTCCTTCTGCT
ACGTCCCTTCGGCCCTCAATCCAGCGGACCTTCCTTCCCGCGGCCTGCTGCCGGCTCTGCGGCCTCTTCC
GCGTCTTCGCCTTCGCCCTCAGACGAGTCGGATCTCCCTTTGGGCCGCCTCCCCGCATCGATACCGTCGA
CCTCGAGACCTAGAAAAACATGGAGCAATCACAAGTAGCAATACAGCAGCTACCAATGCTGATTGTGCCT
GGCTAGAAGCACAAGAGGAGGAGGAGGTGGGTTTTCCAGTCACACCTCAGGTACCAATGTCGTCTCGGAT
CCTCCGAGTGCGTCTCGCTAGCGCTCTAGTCTGAGTCTAGACTGTCCGGACTGTACTGGGTCTCTCTGGT
TAGACCAGATCTGAGCCTGGGAGCTCTCTGGCTAACTAGGGAACCCACTGCTTAAGCCTCAATAAAGCTT
GCCTTGAGTGCTTCAAGTAGTGTGTGCCCGTCTGTTGTGTGACTCTGGTAACTAGAGATCCCTCAGACCC
TTTTAGTCAGTGTGGAAAATCTCTAGCAGGGCCCGTTTAAACCCGCTGATCAGCCTCGACTGTGCCTTCT
AGTTGCCAGCCATCTGTTGTTTGCCCCTCCCCCGTGCCTTCCTTGACCCTGGAAGGTGCCACTCCCACTG
TCCTTTCCTAATAAAATGAGGAAATTGCATCGCATTGTCTGAGTAGGTGTCATTCTATTCTGGGGGGTGG
GGTGGGGCAGGACAGCAAGGGGGAGGATTGGGAAGACAATAGCAGGCATGCTGGGGATGCGGTGGGCTCT
ATGGCTTCTGAGGCGGAAAGAACCAGCTGGGGCTCTAGGGGGTATCCCC
[124 nt withheld, positions 5930-6053]
C
[91 nt withheld, positions 6055-6145]
A
[49 nt withheld, positions 6147-6195]
CCTTTGACGTTGGAGTCCACGTTCTTT
[37 nt withheld, positions 6223-6259]
ACCCTATCTCGGTCTATTCTTTTGATTTATAAGGGATTTTGCCGATTTCGGCCTATTGGTTAAAAAATGA
GCTGATTTAACAAAAATTTAACGCGAATTAATTCTGTGGAATGTGTGTCAGTTAGGGTGTGGAAAGTCCC
CAGGCTCCCCAGCAGGCAGAAGTATGCAAAGCATGCATCTCAATTAGTCAGCAACCAGGTGTGGAAAGTC
CCCAGGCTCCCCAGCAGGCAGAAGTATGCAAAGCATGCATCTCAATTAGTCAGCAACCATAGTCCCGCCC
CTAACTCCGCCCATCCCGCCCCTAACTCCGCCCAGTTCCGCCCATTCTCCGCCCCATGGCTGACTAATTT
TTTTTATTTATGCAGAGGCCGAGGCCGCCTCTGCCTCTGAGCTATTCCAGAAGTAGTGAGGAGGCTTTTT
TGGAGGCCTAGGCTTTTGCAAAAAGCTCCCGGGAGCTTGTATATCCATTTTCGGATCTGATCAGCACGTG
TTGACAATTAATCATCGGCATAGTATATCGGCATAGTATAATACGACAAGGTGAGGAACTAAACCATGGC
CAAGTTGACCAGTGCCGTTCCGGTGCTCACCGCGCGCGACGTCGCCGGAGCGGTCGAGTTCTGGACCGAC
CGGCTCGGGTTCTCCCGGGACTTCGTGGAGGACGACTTCGCCGGTGTGGTCCGGGACGACGTGACCCTGT
TCATCAGCGCGGTCCAGGACCAGGTGGTGCCGGACAACACCCTGGCCTGGGTGTGGGTGCGCGGCCTGGA
CGAGCTGTACGCCGAGTGGTCGGAGGTCGTGTCCACGAACTTCCGGGACGCCTCCGGGCCGGCCATGACC
GAGATCGGCGAGCAGCCGTGGGGGCGGGAGTTCGCCCTGCGCGACCCGGCCGGCAACTGCGTGCACTTCG
TGGCCGAGGAGCAGGACTGACACGTGCTACGAGATTTCGATTCCACCGCCGCCTTCTATGAAAGGTTGGG
CTTCGGAATCGTTTTCCGGGACGCCGGCTGGATGATCCTCCAGCGCGGGGATCTCATGCTGGAGTTCTTC
GCCCACCCCAACTTGTTTATTGCAGCTTATAATGGTTACAAATAAAGCAATAGCATCACAAATTTCACAA
ATAAAGCATTTTTTTCACTGCATTCTAGTTGTGGTTTGTCCAAACTCATCAATGTATCTTATCATGTCTG
TATACCGTCGACCTCTAGCTAGAGCTTGGCGTAATCATGGTCATAGCTGTTTCCTGTGTGAAATTGTTAT
CCGCTCACAATTCCACACAACATACGAGCCGGAAGCATAAAGTGTAAAGCCTGGGGTGCCTAATGAGTGA
GCTAACTCACATTAATTGCGTTGCGCTCACTGCCCGCTTTCCAGTCGGGAAACCTGTCGTGCCAGCTGCA
TTAATGAATCGGCCAACGCGCGGGGAGAGGCGGTTTGCGTATTGGGCGCTCTTCCGCTTCCTCGCTCACT
GACTCGCTGCGCTCGGTCGTTCGGCTGCGGCGAGCGGTATCAGCTCACTCAAAGGCGGTAATACGGTTAT
CCACAGAATCAGGGGATAACGCAGGAAAGAACATGTGAGCAAAAGGCCAGCAAAAGGCCAGGAACCGTAA
AAAGGCCGCGTTGCTGGCGTTTTTCCATAGGCTCCGCCCCCCTGACGAGCATCACAAAAATCGACGCTCA
AGTCAGAGGTGGCGAAACCCGACAGGACTATAAAGATACCAGGCGTTTCCCCCTGGAAGCTCCCTCGTGC
GCTCTCCTGTTCCGACCCTGCCGCTTACCGGATACCTGTCCGCCTTTCTCCCTTCGGGAAGCGTGGCGCT
TTCTCATAGCTCACGCTGTAGGTATCTCAGTTCGGTGTAGGTCGTTCGCTCCAAGCTGGGCTGTGTGCAC
GAACCCCCCGTTCAGCCCGACCGCTGCGCCTTATCCGGTAACTATCGTCTTGAGTCCAACCCGGTAAGAC
ACGACTTATCGCCACTGGCAGCAGCCACTGGTAACAGGATTAGCAGAGCGAGGTATGTAGGCGGTGCTAC
AGAGTTCTTGAAGTGGTGGCCTAACTACGGCTACACTAGAAGAACAGTATTTGGTATCTGCGCTCTGCTG
AAGCCAGTTACCTTCGGAAAAAGAGTTGGTAGCTCTTGATCCGGCAAACAAACCACCGCTGGTAGCGGTG
GTTTTTTTGTTTGCAAGCAGCAGATTACGCGCAGAAAAAAAGGATCTCAAGAAGATCCTTTGATCTTTTC
TACGGGGTCTGACGCTCAGTGGAACGAAAACTCACGTTAAGGGATTTTGGTCATGAGATTATCAAAAAGG
ATCTTCACCTAGATCCTTTTAAATTAAAAATGAAGTTTTAAATCAATCTAAAGTATATATGAGTAAACTT
GGTCTGACAGTTACCAATGCTTAATCAGTGAGGCACCTATCTCAGCGATCTGTCTATTTCGTTCATCCAT
AGTTGCCTGACTCCCCGTCGTGTAGATAACTACGATACGGGAGGGCTTACCATCTGGCCCCAGTGCTGCA
ATGATACCGCGAGACCCACGCTCACCGGCTCCAGATTTATCAGCAATAAACCAGCCAGCCGGAAGGGCCG
AGCGCAGAAGTGGTCCTGCAACTTTATCCGCCTCCATCCAGTCTATTAATTGTTGCCGGGAAGCTAGAGT
AAGTAGTTCGCCAGTTAATAGTTTGCGCAACGTTGTTGCCATTGCTACAGGCATCGTGGTGTCACGCTCG
TCGTTTGGTATGGCTTCATTCAGCTCCGGTTCCCAACGATCAAGGCGAGTTACATGATCCCCCATGTTGT
GCAAAAAAGCGGTTAGCTCCTTCGGTCCTCCGATCGTTGTCAGAAGTAAGTTGGCCGCAGTGTTATCACT
CATGGTTATGGCAGCACTGCATAATTCTCTTACTGTCATGCCATCCGTAAGATGCTTTTCTGTGACTGGT
GAGTACTCAACCAAGTCATTCTGAGAATAGTGTATGCGGCGACCGAGTTGCTCTTGCCCGGCGTCAATAC
GGGATAATACCGCGCCACATAGCAGAACTTTAAAAGTGCTCATCATTGGAAAACGTTCTTCGGGGCGAAA
ACTCTCAAGGATCTTACCGCTGTTGAGATCCAGTTCGATGTAACCCACTCGTGCACCCAACTGATCTTCA
GCATCTTTTACTTTCACCAGCGTTTCTGGGTGAGCAAAAACAGGAAGGCAAAATGCCGCAAAAAAGGGAA
TAAGGGCGACACGGAAATGTTGAATACTCATACTCTTCCTTTTTCAATATTATTGAAGCATTTATCAGGG
TTATTGTCTCATGAGCGGATACATATTTGAATGTATTTAGAAAAATAAACAAATAGGGGTTCCGCGCACA
TTTCCCCGAAAAGTGCCACCTGACGTCGACGGATCGGGAGATCTCCCG
